>Addgene plasmid #66375 | GPR82-Tango | depositor partial sequence | sequence record 113363 | empty Tango
GACGGATCGGGAGATCTCCCGATCCCCTATGGTGCACTCTCAGTACAATCTGCTCTGATGCCGCATAGTT
AAGCCAGTATCTGCTCCCTGCTTGTGTGTTGGAGGTCGCTGAGTAGTGCGCGAGCAAAATTTAAGCTACA
ACAAGGCAAGGCTTGACCGACAATTGCATGAAGAATCTGCTTAGGGTTAGGCGTTTTGCGCTGCTTCGCG
ATGTACGGGCCAGATATACGCGTTGACATTGATTATTGACTAGTTATTAATAGTAATCAATTACGGGGTC
ATTAGTTCATAGCCCATATATGGAGTTCCGCGTTACATAACTTACGGTAAATGGCCCGCCTGGCTGACCG
CCCAACGACCCCCGCCCATTGACGTCAATAATGACGTATGTTCCCATAGTAACGCCAATAGGGACTTTCC
ATTGACGTCAATGGGTGGAGTATTTACGGTAAACTGCCCACTTGGCAGTACATCAAGTGTATCATATGCC
AAGTACGCCCCCTATTGACGTCAATGACGGTAAATGGCCCGCCTGGCATTATGCCCAGTACATGACCTTA
TGGGACTTTCCTACTTGGCAGTACATCTACGTATTAGTCATCGCTATTACCATGGTGATGCGGTTTTGGC
AGTACATCAATGGGCGTGGATAGCGGTTTGACTCACGGGGATTTCCAAGTCTCCACCCCATTGACGTCAA
TGGGAGTTTGTTTTGGCACCAAAATCAACGGGACTTTCCAAAATGTCGTAACAACTCCGCCCCATTGACG
CAAATGGGCGGTAGGCGTGTACGGTGGGAGGTCTATATAAGCAGAGCTCTCTGGCTAACTAGAGAACCCA
CTGCTTACTGGCTTATCGAAATTAATACGACTCACTATAGGGAGACCCAAGCTGGCTAGCGTTTAAACTT
AAGCTTGGTACCGAGCTCGGATCCACTAGTCCAGTGTGGTGGAATTCTGCAGATATCCAGCACAGTGGCG
GCCGCGCCACCATGAAGACGATCATCGCCCTGAGCTACATCTTCTGCCTGGTATTCGCCGACTACAAGGA
CGATGATGACGCCAGCATCGATACCGGTGGACGCACCCCACCCAGCCTGGGTCCCCAAGATGAGTCCTGC
ACCACCGCCAGCTCCTCCCTGGCCAAGGACACTTCATCGACCGGTGAGAACCTGTACTTCCAGCTAAGAT
TAGATAAAAGTAAAGTGATTAACAGCGCATTAGAGCTGCTTAATGAGGTCGGAATCGAAGGTTTAACAAC
CCGTAAACTCGCCCAGAAGCTAGGTGTAGAGCAGCCTACATTGTATTGGCATGTAAAAAATAAGCGGGCT
TTGCTCGACGCCTTAGCCATTGAGATGTTAGATAGGCACCATACTCACTTTTGCCCTTTAGAAGGGGAAA
GCTGGCAAGATTTTTTACGTAATAACGCTAAAAGTTTTAGATGTGCTTTACTAAGTCATCGCGATGGAGC
AAAAGTACATTTAGGTACACGGCCTACAGAAAAACAGTATGAAACTCTCGAAAATCAATTAGCCTTTTTA
TGCCAACAAGGTTTTTCACTAGAGAATGCATTATATGCACTCAGCGCTGTGGGGCATTTTACTTTAGGTT
GCGTATTGGAAGATCAAGAGCATCAAGTCGCTAAAGAAGAAAGGGAAACACCTACTACTGATAGTATGCC
GCCATTATTACGACAAGCTATCGAATTATTTGATCACCAAGGTGCAGAGCCAGCCTTCTTATTCGGCCTT
GAATTGATCATATGCGGATTAGAAAAACAACTTAAATGTGAAAGTGGGTCCGCGTACAGCCGCGCGCGTA
CGAAAAACAATTACGGGTCTACCATCGAGGGCCTGCTCGATCTCCCGGACGACGACGCCCCCGAAGAGGC
GGGGCTGGCGGCTCCGCGCCTGTCCTTTCTCCCCGCGGGACACACGCGCAGACTGTCGACGGCCCCCCCG
ACCGATGTCAGCCTGGGGGACGAGCTCCACTTAGACGGCGAGGACGTGGCGATGGCGCATGCCGACGCGC
TAGACGATTTCGATCTGGACATGTTGGGGGACGGGGATTCCCCGGGTCCGGGATTTACCCCCCACGACTC
CGCCCCCTACGGCGCTCTGGATATGGCCGACTTCGAGTTTGAGCAGATGTTTACCGATGCCCTTGGAATT
GACGAGTACGGTGGGTAGCTCGAGTCTAGAGGGCCCGTTTAAACCCGCTGATCAGCCTCGACTGTGCCTT
CTAGTTGCCAGCCATCTGTTGTTTGCCCCTCCCCCGTGCCTTCCTTGACCCTGGAAGGTGCCACTCCCAC
TGTCCTTTCCTAATAAAATGAGGAAATTGCATCGCATTGTCTGAGTAGGTGTCATTCTATTCTGGGGGGT
GGGGTGGGGCAGGACAGCAAGGGGGAGGATTGGGAAGACAATAGCAGGCATGCTGGGGATGCGGTGGGCT
CTATGGCTTCTGAGGCGGAAAGAACCAGCTGGGGCTCTAGGGGGTATCCCC
[124 nt withheld, positions 2502-2625]
C
[91 nt withheld, positions 2627-2717]
A
[49 nt withheld, positions 2719-2767]
CCTTTGACGTTGGAGTCCACGTTCTTT
[37 nt withheld, positions 2795-2831]
ACCCTATCTCGGTCTATTCTTTTGATTTATAAGGGATTTTGCCGATTTCGGCCTATTGGTTAAAAAATGA
GCTGATTTAACAAAAATTTAACGCGAATTAATTCTGTGGAATGTGTGTCAGTTAGGGTGTGGAAAGTCCC
CAGGCTCCCCAGCAGGCAGAAGTATGCAAAGCATGCATCTCAATTAGTCAGCAACCAGGTGTGGAAAGTC
CCCAGGCTCCCCAGCAGGCAGAAGTATGCAAAGCATGCATCTCAATTAGTCAGCAACCATAGTCCCGCCC
CTAACTCCGCCCATCCCGCCCCTAACTCCGCCCAGTTCCGCCCATTCTCCGCCCCATGGCTGACTAATTT
TTTTTATTTATGCAGAGGCCGAGGCCGCCTCTGCCTCTGAGCTATTCCAGAAGTAGTGAGGAGGCTTTTT
TGGAGGCCTAGGCTTTTGCAAAAAGCTCCCGGGAGCTTGTATATCCATTTTCGGATCTGATCAAGAGACA
GGATGAGGATCGTTTCGCATGATTGAACAAGATGGATTGCACGCAGGTTCTCCGGCCGCTTGGGTGGAGA
GGCTATTCGGCTATGACTGGGCACAACAGACAATCGGCTGCTCTGATGCCGCCGTGTTCCGGCTGTCAGC
GCAGGGGCGCCCGGTTCTTTTTGTCAAGACCGACCTGTCCGGTGCCCTGAATGAACTGCAGGACGAGGCA
GCGCGGCTATCGTGGCTGGCCACGACGGGCGTTCCTTGCGCAGCTGTGCTCGACGTTGTCACTGAAGCGG
GAAGGGACTGGCTGCTATTGGGCGAAGTGCCGGGGCAGGATCTCCTGTCATCTCACCTTGCTCCTGCCGA
GAAAGTATCCATCATGGCTGATGCAATGCGGCGGCTGCATACGCTTGATCCGGCTACCTGCCCATTCGAC
CACCAAGCGAAACATCGCATCGAGCGAGCACGTACTCGGATGGAAGCCGGTCTTGTCGATCAGGATGATC
TGGACGAAGAGCATCAGGGGCTCGCGCCAGCCGAACTGTTCGCCAGGCTCAAGGCGCGCATGCCCGACGG
CGAGGATCTCGTCGTGACCCATGGCGATGCCTGCTTGCCGAATATCATGGTGGAAAATGGCCGCTTTTCT
GGATTCATCGACTGTGGCCGGCTGGGTGTGGCGGACCGCTATCAGGACATAGCGTTGGCTACCCGTGATA
TTGCTGAAGAGCTTGGCGGCGAATGGGCTGACCGCTTCCTCGTGCTTTACGGTATCGCCGCTCCCGATTC
GCAGCGCATCGCCTTCTATCGCCTTCTTGACGAGTTCTTCTGAGCGGGACTCTGGGGTTCGAAATGACCG
ACCAAGCGACGCCCAACCTGCCATCACGAGATTTCGATTCCACCGCCGCCTTCTATGAAAGGTTGGGCTT
CGGAATCGTTTTCCGGGACGCCGGCTGGATGATCCTCCAGCGCGGGGATCTCATGCTGGAGTTCTTCGCC
CACCCCAACTTGTTTATTGCAGCTTATAATGGTTACAAATAAAGCAATAGCATCACAAATTTCACAAATA
AAGCATTTTTTTCACTGCATTCTAGTTGTGGTTTGTCCAAACTCATCAATGTATCTTATCATGTCTGTAT
ACCGTCGACCTCTAGCTAGAGCTTGGCGTAATCATGGTCATAGCTGTTTCCTGTGTGAAATTGTTATCCG
CTCACAATTCCACACAACATACGAGCCGGAAGCATAAAGTGTAAAGCCTGGGGTGCCTAATGAGTGAGCT
AACTCACATTAATTGCGTTGCGCTCACTGCCCGCTTTCCAGTCGGGAAACCTGTCGTGCCAGCTGCATTA
ATGAATCGGCCAACGCGCGGGGAGAGGCGGTTTGCGTATTGGGCGCTCTTCCGCTTCCTCGCTCACTGAC
TCGCTGCGCTCGGTCGTTCGGCTGCGGCGAGCGGTATCAGCTCACTCAAAGGCGGTAATACGGTTATCCA
CAGAATCAGGGGATAACGCAGGAAAGAACATGTGAGCAAAAGGCCAGCAAAAGGCCAGGAACCGTAAAAA
GGCCGCGTTGCTGGCGTTTTTCCATAGGCTCCGCCCCCCTGACGAGCATCACAAAAATCGACGCTCAAGT
CAGAGGTGGCGAAACCCGACAGGACTATAAAGATACCAGGCGTTTCCCCCTGGAAGCTCCCTCGTGCGCT
CTCCTGTTCCGACCCTGCCGCTTACCGGATACCTGTCCGCCTTTCTCCCTTCGGGAAGCGTGGCGCTTTC
TCATAGCTCACGCTGTAGGTATCTCAGTTCGGTGTAGGTCGTTCGCTCCAAGCTGGGCTGTGTGCACGAA
CCCCCCGTTCAGCCCGACCGCTGCGCCTTATCCGGTAACTATCGTCTTGAGTCCAACCCGGTAAGACACG
ACTTATCGCCACTGGCAGCAGCCACTGGTAACAGGATTAGCAGAGCGAGGTATGTAGGCGGTGCTACAGA
GTTCTTGAAGTGGTGGCCTAACTACGGCTACACTAGAAGAACAGTATTTGGTATCTGCGCTCTGCTGAAG
CCAGTTACCTTCGGAAAAAGAGTTGGTAGCTCTTGATCCGGCAAACAAACCACCGCTGGTAGCGGTTTTT
TTGTTTGCAAGCAGCAGATTACGCGCAGAAAAAAAGGATCTCAAGAAGATCCTTTGATCTTTTCTACGGG
GTCTGACGCTCAGTGGAACGAAAACTCACGTTAAGGGATTTTGGTCATGAGATTATCAAAAAGGATCTTC
ACCTAGATCCTTTTAAATTAAAAATGAAGTTTTAAATCAATCTAAAGTATATATGAGTAAACTTGGTCTG
ACAGTTACCAATGCTTAATCAGTGAGGCACCTATCTCAGCGATCTGTCTATTTCGTTCATCCATAGTTGC
CTGACTCCCCGTCGTGTAGATAACTACGATACGGGAGGGCTTACCATCTGGCCCCAGTGCTGCAATGATA
CCGCGAGACCCACGCTCACCGGCTCCAGATTTATCAGCAATAAACCAGCCAGCCGGAAGGGCCGAGCGCA
GAAGTGGTCCTGCAACTTTATCCGCCTCCATCCAGTCTATTAATTGTTGCCGGGAAGCTAGAGTAAGTAG
TTCGCCAGTTAATAGTTTGCGCAACGTTGTTGCCATTGCTACAGGCATCGTGGTGTCACGCTCGTCGTTT
GGTATGGCTTCATTCAGCTCCGGTTCCCAACGATCAAGGCGAGTTACATGATCCCCCATGTTGTGCAAAA
AAGCGGTTAGCTCCTTCGGTCCTCCGATCGTTGTCAGAAGTAAGTTGGCCGCAGTGTTATCACTCATGGT
TATGGCAGCACTGCATAATTCTCTTACTGTCATGCCATCCGTAAGATGCTTTTCTGTGACTGGTGAGTAC
TCAACCAAGTCATTCTGAGAATAGTGTATGCGGCGACCGAGTTGCTCTTGCCCGGCGTCAATACGGGATA
ATACCGCGCCACATAGCAGAACTTTAAAAGTGCTCATCATTGGAAAACGTTCTTCGGGGCGAAAACTCTC
AAGGATCTTACCGCTGTTGAGATCCAGTTCGATGTAACCCACTCGTGCACCCAACTGATCTTCAGCATCT
TTTACTTTCACCAGCGTTTCTGGGTGAGCAAAAACAGGAAGGCAAAATGCCGCAAAAAAGGGAATAAGGG
CGACACGGAAATGTTGAATACTCATACTCTTCCTTTTTCAATATTATTGAAGCATTTATCAGGGTTATTG
TCTCATGAGCGGATACATATTTGAATGTATTTAGAAAAATAAACAAATAGGGGTTCCGCGCACATTTCCC
CGAAAAGTGCCACCTGACGTC
