>Addgene plasmid #66375 | GPR82-Tango | depositor partial sequence | sequence record 113364 | GPR82
ATGAACAATAACACCACCTGTATCCAGCCCTCTATGATTAGCAGCATGGCACTCCCAATCATCTATATCC
TCCTGTGTATCGTGGGAGTCTTTGGCAATACCCTGAGCCAGTGGATTTTCCTGACTAAAATAGGAAAAAA
GACGTCTACTCATATCTACCTCAGTCATCTGGTAACAGCCAATCTCCTCGTGTGCTCTGCAATGCCGTTC
ATGTCAATCTATTTCCTTAAGGGCTTCCAGTGGGAGTACCAGTCCGCCCAGTGTCGGGTTGTTAATTTCC
TGGGGACCCTCAGCATGCATGCCAGTATGTTCGTCAGCCTGCTGATTCTCTCTTGGATTGCCATTTCTCG
GTACGCCACGTTGATGCAGAAGGACTCTAGTCAGGAGACAACTTCTTGTTACGAAAAGATTTTCTATGGA
CACCTTTTGAAAAAATTCAGGCAGCCAAATTTTGCCCGAAAGCTGTGCATATATATCTGGGGGGTGGTCC
TGGGTATTATCATACCCGTGACAGTGTATTACTCCGTTATCGAAGCAACCGAGGGGGAGGAGTCTCTGTG
TTACAATCGCCAGATGGAGCTGGGCGCTATGATATCCCAGATTGCCGGCCTTATTGGGACAACCTTCATC
GGATTCTCCTTTCTGGTTGTTCTGACATCCTATTACTCCTTCGTCAGTCACCTGCGCAAAATAAGAACAT
GCACATCTATTATGGAGAAAGACTTGACGTATTCTTCCGTCAAGAGGCACCTCCTGGTTATTCAGATTCT
TCTCATCGTATGCTTTTTGCCATACTCAATCTTTAAGCCCATTTTCTACGTGCTGCATCAGAGGGACAAT
TGCCAACAGCTGAATTATCTCATCGAGACTAAGAACATTCTGACTTGCCTGGCGTCAGCCCGCTCCAGCA
CGGACCCTATCATCTTTCTGCTCCTGGATAAGACCTTTAAAAAGACGCTCTACAACCTGTTCACTAAGAG
CAACAGCGCCCACATGCAGTCTTACGGG
