>Addgene plasmid #66375 | GPR82-Tango | addgene partial sequence | sequence record 120009 | CMV-F 5'-CGCAAATGGGCGGTAGGCGTG-3'
GCTCTCTGGCTAACTAGAGAACCCACTGCTTACTGGCTTATCGAAATTAATACGACTCACTATAGGGAGA
CCCAAGCTGGCTAGCGTTTAAACTTAAGCTTGGTACCGAGCTCGGATCCACTAGTCCAGTGTGGTGGAAT
TCTGCAGATATCCAGCACAGTGGCGGCCGCGCCACCATGAAGACGATCATCGCCCTGAGCTACATCTTCT
GCCTGGTATTCGCCGACTACAAGGACGATGATGACGCCAGCATCGATATGAACAATAACACCACCTGTAT
CCAGCCCTCTATGATTAGCAGCATGGCACTCCCAATCATCTATATCCTCCTGTGTATCGTGGGAGTCTTT
GGCAATACCCTGAGCCAGTGGATTTTCCTGACTAAAATAGGAAAAAAGACGTCTACTCATATCTACCTCA
GTCATCTGGTAACAGCCAATCTCCTCGTGTGCTCTGCAATGCCGTTCATGTCAATCTATTTCCTTAAGGG
CTTCCAGTGGGAGTACCAGTCCGCCCAGTGTCGGGTTGTTAATTTCCTGGGGACCCTCAGCATGCATGCC
AGTATGTTCGTCAGCCTGCTGATTCTCTCTTGGATTGCCATTTCTCGGTACGCCACGTTGATGCAGAAGG
ACTCTAGTCAGGAGACAACTTCTTGTTACGAAAAGATTTTCTATGGACACCTTTTGAAAAAATTCAGGCA
GCCAAATTTTGCCCGAAAGCTGTGCATATATATCTGGGGGGTGGTCCTGGGTATTATCATACCCGTGACA
GTGTATTACTCCGTTATCGAAGCAACCGAGGGGGAGGAGTCTCTGTGTTACAATCGCCAGATGGAGCTGG
GCGCTATGATATCCCAGATTGCCGGCCTTATTGGGACAACCTTCATCGGATTCTCCTTTCTGGTTGTTCT
GACATCCTATTACTCCTTCGTCAGTCACCTGCGCAAAATAAGAACATGCACATCTATTATGGAGAAAGAC
TTGACGTATTCTTCCGTC
