>Addgene plasmid #66375 | GPR82-Tango | addgene partial sequence | sequence record 120010 | Tet-R 5'-GGCGAGTTTACGGGTTGTTA-3'
GCTCTAATGCGCTGTTAATCGCTTTACTTTTATCTAATCTTAGCTGGAAGTACAGGTTCTCACCGGCTCG
ATGAAGTGTCCTTGGCCAGGGAGGAGCTGGCGGTGGTGCAGGACTCATCTTGGGGACCCAGGCTGGGTGG
GGTGCGTCCACCGGTATCGATCCCGTAAGACTGCATGTGGGCGCTGTTGCTCTTAGTGAACAGGTTGTAG
AGCGTCTTTTTAAAGGTCTTATCCAGGAGCAGAAAGATGATAGGGTCCGTGCTGGAGCGGGCTGACGCCA
GGCAAGTCAGAATGTTCTTAGTCTCGATGAGATAATTCAGCTGTTGGCAATTGTCCCTCTGATGCAGCAC
GTAGAAAATGGGCTTAAAGATTGAGTATGGCAAAAAGCATACGATGAGAAGAATCTGAATAACCAGGAGG
TGCCTCTTGACGGAAGAATACGTCAAGTCTTTCTCCATAATAGATGTGCATGTTCTTATTTTGCGCAGGT
GACTGACGAAGGAGTAATAGGATGTCAGAACAACCAGAAAGGAGAATCCGATGAAGGTTGTCCCAATAAG
GCCGGCAATCTGGGATATCATAGCGCCCAGCTCCATCTGGCGATTGTAACACAGAGACTCCTCCCCCTCG
GTTGCTTCGATAACGGAGTAATACACTGTCACGGGTATGATAATACCCAGGACCACCCCCCAGATATATA
TGCACAGCTTTCGGGCAAAATTTGGCTGCCTGAATTTTTTCAAAAGGTGTCCATAGAAAATCTTTTCGTA
ACAAGAAGTTGTCTCCTGACTAGAGTCCTTCTGCATCAACGTGGCGTACCGAGAAATGGCAATCCAAGAG
AGAATCAGCAGGCTGACGAACATACTGGCATGCATGCTGAGGGTCCCCAGGAAATTAACAACCCGACACT
GGGCGGACTGGTACTCCCACTGGAAGCCCTTAAGGAAATAGATTGACATGAACGGCATTGCAGAGCACAC
GAGGAGATTGGCTG
