[The description below was written by a language model from this plasmid's Addgene catalogue record.]
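Description:
GPR82-Tango is a mammalian expression plasmid from the PRESTO-Tango collection, built on an "empty Tango" backbone of about 6.6 kb that was itself derived from pcDNA3.1(+). It is propagated in E. coli as a high-copy plasmid under ampicillin selection, and it carries a neomycin resistance marker so that transfected mammalian cells can be selected with G418. The payload is the human GPR82 coding sequence (about 1 kb), an understudied G protein-coupled receptor, cloned by restriction enzymes with NotI at the 5′ end and expressed from the CMV promoter. The backbone supplies an N-terminal FLAG tag, which allows receptor expression to be detected.

The depositor's comments indicate that a tTA (tetracycline transactivator) sequence lies downstream of the receptor, consistent with the Tango assay design in which the receptor is fused to a transcription factor. According to the stated purpose, receptor activation is read out as transcriptional output following arrestin translocation. In the general Tango scheme, arrestin recruitment to the activated receptor leads to release of the tethered transactivator, which then drives a reporter gene in the host cell; the record does not itemise the linker, cleavage site or other modules involved. The comments also caution that most vectors in this series carry an XbaI rather than an XhoI site downstream of tTA, so the 3′ cloning site is uncertain for this plasmid. The construct is intended for parallel, G protein-independent screening of ligands across the human GPCR repertoire. It was produced as part of a programme to generate tools for poorly characterised members of druggable protein families. No feature table was provided, so element positions cannot be confirmed.
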