Addgene plasmid #66375: GPR82-Tango
Purpose: Expression of G protein-coupled receptors for PRESTO-Tango: parallel receptorome expression and screening via transcriptional output, with transcriptional activation following arrestin translocation
Depositing lab: Bryan Roth. Depositing organization: University of North Carolina at Chapel Hill. Publication: PRESTO-Tango as an open-source resource for interrogation of the druggable human GPCRome. Kroeze WK, Sassano MF, Huang XP, Lansu K, McCorvy JD, Giguere PM, Sciaky N, Roth BL. Nat Struct Mol Biol. 2015 May;22(5):362-9. doi: 10.1038/nsmb.3014. Epub 2015 Apr 20. PubMed 25895059.
Backbone
  Vector backbone: empty Tango
  Backbone size w/o insert (bp): 6632
  Vector type: Mammalian Expression
  Selectable markers: Neomycin (select with G418)
Growth in bacteria
  Bacterial resistance: Ampicillin, 100 μg/mL
  Growth temperature: 37°C
  Growth strain: DH5alpha
  Copy number: High Copy
Gene/Insert
  Gene/Insert name: GPR82
  Species: H. sapiens (human)
  Insert size (bp): 1008
  Entrez Gene: GPR82
  Promoter: CMV
  Tag / fusion protein: FLAG (N terminal on backbone)
  Cloning method: Restriction Enzyme; 5′ cloning site NotI (not destroyed); 3′ cloning site XhoI (unknown if destroyed)
  Sequencing primers: 5′ CMV-F; 3′ Tet-R
Terms and licenses: Academic/Nonprofit Terms; Industry Terms: Not Available to Industry
Depositor comments: Please note: Most of the PRESTO-Tango vectors do not contain the XhoI cut site downstream of the tTA sequence and instead carry an XbaI site. If you need to perform an XhoI digest we recommend sequencing with a forward primer at the C-terminus of tTA to determine which of the two sites is present. Suggested primer: 5-gagctccacttagacggcgagg-3. Original backbone was pcDNA3.1(+). These plasmids were generated as part of the Illuminating the Druggable Genome (IDG) program sponsored by the NIH Common Fund. The goal of this program is to identify, gather, and distribute information and resources for proteins that currently are not well-studied yet belong to commonly drug-targeted protein families: protein kinases, non-olfactory G-protein coupled receptors (GPCRs), and ion channels. The IDG program is designed to develop fundamental research tools for understudied proteins, elucidate their function, and disseminate the IDG-related resources and data to the greater scientific community.
How to cite: GPR82-Tango was a gift from Bryan Roth (Addgene plasmid # 66375 ; http://n2t.net/addgene:66375 ; RRID:Addgene_66375)
